Addgene plasmid #114158: pET29b-clbH-C-A2-PCP S1524A
Purpose: Expresses ClbH-C-A2-PCP S1524A
Depositing lab: Emily Balskus. Depositing organization: Harvard University. Publication: Colibactin assembly line enzymes use S-adenosylmethionine to build a cyclopropane ring. Zha L, Jiang Y, Henke MT, Wilson MR, Wang JX, Kelleher NL, Balskus EP. Nat Chem Biol. 2017 Oct;13(10):1063-1065. doi: 10.1038/nchembio.2448. Epub 2017 Aug 7. PubMed 28805802.
Backbone
  Vector backbone: pET29b
  Total vector size (bp): 8711
  Vector type: Bacterial Expression
Growth in bacteria
  Bacterial resistance: Kanamycin, 50 μg/mL
  Growth temperature: 37°C
  Growth strain: DH5alpha
  Copy number: Unknown
Gene/Insert
  Gene/Insert name: clbH
  Species: E. coli
  Mutation: Only contains the C-A2-PCP domains of ClbH with S1524A mutation
  GenBank ID: CAJ76292
  Tag / fusion protein: S-Tag, Thrombin site (N terminal on insert)
Terms and licenses: Academic/Nonprofit Terms; Industry Terms: Not Available to Industry
How to cite: pET29b-clbH-C-A2-PCP S1524A was a gift from Emily Balskus (Addgene plasmid # 114158 ; http://n2t.net/addgene:114158 ; RRID:Addgene_114158)
