[The description below was written by a language model from this plasmid's Addgene catalogue record and pLannotate feature annotations shown in this document.]
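Description:
pET29b-clbH-C-A2-PCP S1524A is a bacterial expression plasmid of about 8.7 kb, built on the pET29b backbone for T7-driven production of a truncated, mutant form of the E. coli colibactin assembly-line enzyme ClbH. It replicates from a ColE1/pMB1-type origin accompanied by the pBR322 bom region and the rop gene, which moderates copy number. It also carries an f1 phage origin. Selection is by kanamycin through the aph(3')-Ia (KanR) gene. The short tetracycline-resistance and AmpR-promoter fragments in the annotation appear to be non-functional backbone remnants rather than working markers.

The expression cassette consists of a T7 promoter followed by a lac operator, the phage T7 gene 10 ribosome binding site, an N-terminal S-Tag (the record also lists a thrombin cleavage site), and the T7 terminator. A plasmid-borne lacI gene supplies lac repressor, so transcription stays repressed until induction with IPTG in a host that provides T7 RNA polymerase. The insert itself is not annotated in the feature table but presumably occupies the large gap between the S-Tag and a short His-tag match just upstream of the terminator. The catalogue entry lists only the N-terminal tags, so the record does not establish whether that His sequence is translated in frame with the insert.

According to the record, the insert encodes only the C-A2-PCP domains of ClbH, which in nonribosomal peptide synthetase nomenclature denote condensation, second adenylation and peptidyl carrier protein domains. It carries an S1524A substitution, whose functional consequence the record does not state. The associated study concerns how colibactin assembly-line enzymes use S-adenosylmethionine to build a cyclopropane ring, so this mutant was probably used for recombinant protein production in biochemical assays of that pathway.
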