Features (pLannotate 1.2.2; 19 found; start..end, strand, type, name):
    127..145     +  promoter       T7 promoter: promoter for bacteriophage T7 RNA polymerase
    146..170     +  protein_bind   lac operator: The lac repressor binds to the lac operator to inhibit transcription in E. coli. This inhibition can be relieved by adding lactose or isopropyl-β-D-thiogalactopyranoside (IPTG). lac repressor encoded by lacI
    185..207     +  RBS            RBS: efficient ribosome binding site from bacteriophage T7 gene 10 (Olins and Rangwala, 1989)
    218..262     +  CDS            S-Tag: affinity and epitope tag derived from pancreatic ribonuclease A
   3695..3712    +  CDS            9xHis (fragment): 9xHis affinity tag
   3722..3771    +  CDS            SET1 (fragment): solubility-enhancement tag derived from T7 phage gene 10B
   3779..3826    +  terminator     T7 terminator: transcription terminator for bacteriophage T7 RNA polymerase
   3863..4291    +  rep_origin     f1 ori (sequence partly withheld): f1 bacteriophage origin of replication; arrow indicates direction of (+) strand synthesis
   4344..4401    +  promoter       AmpR promoter (fragment): bla
   4410..5225    -  CDS            KanR: aminoglycoside phosphotransferase; aph(3')-Ia; confers resistance to kanamycin in bacteria or G418 (Geneticin®) in eukaryotes
   5347..5935    +  rep_origin     ori: high-copy-number ColE1/pMB1/pBR322/pUC origin of replication
   6121..6260    -  misc_feature   bom: basis of mobility region from pBR322
   6362..6553    -  CDS            rop: Rop protein, which maintains plasmids at low copy number; rop
   6570..6950    +  CDS            YPB1_ECOLX: Protein predicted: Swiss-Prot protein existence level 4. From Escherichia coli.
   7022..7313    -  CDS            TcR (fragment): tetracycline efflux protein; tet; confers resistance to tetracycline
   7328..7349    -  protein_bind   CAP binding site: CAP binding activates transcription in the presence of cAMP. E. coli catabolite activator protein
   7362..8444    -  CDS            lacI: lac repressor; lacI; The lac repressor binds to the lac operator to inhibit transcription in E. coli. This inhibition can be relieved by adding lactose or isopropyl-β-D-thiogalactopyranoside (IPTG).
   8445..8522    -  promoter       lacI promoter: lacI
   8530..101     -  CDS            TcR (fragment) (across the origin): tetracycline efflux protein; tet; confers resistance to tetracycline
>Addgene plasmid #114158 | pET29b-clbH-C-A2-PCP S1524A | addgene full sequence | sequence record 219791 | Addgene NGS Result
GAGCCCGATCTTCCCCATCGGTGATGTCGGCGATATAGGCGCCAGCAACCGCACCTGTGGCGCCGGTGAT
GCCGGCCACGATGCGTCCGGCGTAGAGGATCGAGATCGATCTCGATCCCGCGAAATTAATACGACTCACT
ATAGGGGAATTGTGAGCGGATAACAATTCCCCTCTAGAAATAATTTTGTTTAACTTTAAGAAGGAGATAT
ACATATGAAAGAAACCGCTGCTGCTAAATTCGAACGCCAGCACATGGACAGCCCAGATCTGGGTACCCTG
GTGCCACGCGGTTCCATGGCTGATATCGGATCCGAATTCCTGCCGAACCGTTTGTTGGCAATGTCAGAGT
TACCACTCTCCGACAATGGCAAGTGCTGTCGTAAAACGTTGCTCGACTTGGCGCGGGCGTACTCAGCCAG
TCGCGTCGATTTACGTGAAACTCCCGCCGTGCGCTACCTACCGTTGTCATCGGCTCAATCGTCGATGTGG
TTTATGCAACAATTGGCGCCGCATACTGCACTATACAATAACCCTACCGCCTTGCTGCTTGAAGGAGAAC
TGGATCGCACGCGGATGGACGGCGCGATTCGTCAATTGATGAGTCGGCATACTCTGTTACGTGCTATGGC
GGAAACCCACAATGGACAACCAGTATTGGCGGTGCCTCAGTGCGTATCGTCGCAGGCGTTGCTGACCATA
GTGCCACTCCCCTCGGTGAGTGATGATAACGCGCTACAGGCGATGATCAACCAGCGTGCGGCACACCCCA
TGCCCTTAACGTCAGGCACACCGCTGTGCCGGTTTGAACTGTTGACGCTCGATGACGATCGTAGCGTATT
GTTGATTCATCTGCACCACATCATCAGTGATGGCTGGTCGAAAGGCGTTTTGTTACGCGAATTGCAGGCC
GCATATAACGGTGAATCGCTGACGCCAGAACCGTTGTTGGAGTATGCCGACTACATGGAGTACCAAGAAG
AGTGGCGTCAGAGTGACGCCTATCAGGACGCGATGCGTTACTGGCAAAATACCCTGGCGGGGACGTTGCC
GATTCTTGATATCCCCACCGATCAACCGCGTCAGAAGGTGGCACGTTACCAAGGCGCGTTTGTTGCCTTC
GCATTGTCTGCCAACACATGCGAGCGAGTGTTGGCGGCGGCGCGTGCGCAGCGCGTGTCGTTGTATAACT
ATCTGCTGACCGCCTTCGTCCTCCTGCTGCATCGTAATGCGCGTCAACAGGAATACATCGTCGGTATGCC
GATTGCTGCGCGGCTGACGAAAGAACAGGAGCATATGATCGCGCCGCTGGTCAACGTACTACCGCTGCGC
TTACCTCTTGACGAAGCGGCATCGTTTTCCGAGTTAGTACAGACGATCAGAGGTATTCTGTTTGCCGCTT
TCAGGCACCAGCGTCTCGAATTTACCGACATAGTGCGCGCAGTGAATGTGGATCGCAGCGCCGGACATTT
CCCAATATATCAGTGCATGTTCCAACTCGACAATATGCCTCTGGCGAGCCCGACACTAAACGGTGTCAAC
GTTACACCATTATTGTTGGATACCAGTGCATCTCAGGTGGATATTTCGCTAAGTATGCAGCATATCGATG
GGCGCATCACCGGCACTTTCGAATACGACGCTGGGTTATACAGTGCGGATCGTATTCAGCACCTGGTGGC
GCAGTGGAGAGAACTGCTAGATGAGGCCAGCAGCCAACCCACGCAGTTAGTCCGCGATTTGATTCGTTTC
ACCCCTCGAGAGCACGCTTGGCTGGCGCGGCACAACGCCACTGAAGTTGCTCTGCCGCCCGTAGATAACC
TGCTGGCGCTAGTGTTACCGCACTGCCAGCAGCGCCCTACACAGGTGGCTTTGCGCCACGCTGACGACGC
CATGACCTATGGCGAATTGCAACAGGCCACGATGCAGATGTGTACTTGGCTGCGTGCGCAAGGCGTAAAA
CGCGGAGAATCTGTCGCACTGCAACTGCCTTTTTGTTTCGAATTGATTATCGCACAATTGGCGATCCTCT
CTTTGGGGGCGAGCTATGTGCCGCTGGATGGTAACGCGCCAGCGGCCCGCAATGCCCTGATCTTGGCGCA
GGCAACGCCGTGCATGCTGCTGGTGGCGCAACCGCTGGAATCCCCTCATGGGCTGACGATACCTTGGGTG
CTAGTGCCTGACTGGCGTAGCCTGCTGACAGAAATACCGAACCTGCCAGTTAGTGTTGCGCCAGATGCTT
TAGATTGCGATGCGGTGGTGATCTTTACCTCCGGTACTACCGGGCAGCCCAAAGGCGTCCGACTCAGCCA
ACGTAATCTGGTCAACTTAACCGCATCCTTTATATCCAGCTATCAAGTGACGCATCAGGATGTTCTGCTA
CCCATTACCTCAGTCGCGTCTGCTAGCTTTGTCGGGGAGGTACTGCCGCTGCTCGCCGCTGGCGGTACCT
TAGTATTGGCGCAAAAAGCGCAGAGTTTGGATAGTGATGCGCTCATTGCGCTGCTGGCATCTCAGCGGGT
GACTATCCTGAGCACCACCCCATCGCTTTCTGCCAGCCTCTCTGTGCTGGCTCAGTCGATGGGATCGCTG
CGCTTGTTTCTGTGCGGTGGTGAAGCGTTAGAGTATGAGCAGATAGCGCCGCTTCTGCCGCACATGGCAG
TGGTTAACGGTTATGGCCTGACCGAAAGCGGTATCTGCTCGACCTACTTTCCTGTCGCAAAGCGTAGGGA
GCAAGAAACGGGAGCATTGCCCATTGGCCGCCCGATTCAGAACACCCAAGCTTATGTGGTGGATGCATAT
AATCGTTTGGTACCGCCAGGTGCCTGTGGAGAACTCTGTTTCTCTGGTCTGGGCATTTCGCCCGGCTACC
TTGATGCACGACAGGATCCCGAGCGCTTTGTCGAGTTGCCGGAATACCCTGGCGTTCGGGTGCTGAAAAC
TGGCGATCGTGCTCGTTGGGCAACCGACGGGATGTTGTTCTATCTCGGCAGACAAGATCGCCAAGTGCAG
ATCCGTGGATACCGAGTTGAACTGGGCGACATCGAAAGCCTACTGAAACAGCATCCGGATATTGCTGATG
CGTGGGTCGATGTGCGACGCAATGCGGCGGCAACGCCGCTACTAGTGGCCTTCTATTGCAGCGTCAACGG
CGTTGCGCTGGATGCTCAGCAATTGCGCGTATGGCTCAGCCTGCGGCTTCCGTTGCATATGCTGCCGTTG
CTCTACGTGCCGCTGAGCGCCATGCCGCTAGGTGTAAACGGCAAAATCGATCCCCAGTGCCTGCCGCTGG
TCGATCTGCGGCAGTTGGAAGGGCCGGGCGAGTATGTCCCTCCGGCAACCGAACTGGAACAGCGTCTGGC
GGAGATCTGGCAGCAGTTGCTTGGCCTGGAGCGTGTCGGCACCACCACAAATTTCTTCGATCTCGGTGGA
CACGCACTTCTGCTAGTACAGATGCAGCAATACATCGGGCAGCAGTGCGGTCAGCACGTGGCGTTGGTTG
ACCTGCTGCGCTTCACTACCATCAAACGCTTGGCGGAATTTCTGCTGGCCCCGGACGCAGCGCAAGGGAC
CACAGGAGATCAGACACAACTGCGTGCGGCGAAGCAGCGTTTGGCCTTTGGTCACACGCGCTGGGCAGCC
ACAACCGACAGTCATCACCGGAGCTCCGTCGACAAGCTTGCGGCCGCACTCGAGCACCACCACCACCACC
ACTGAGATCCGGCTGCTAACAAAGCCCGAAAGGAAGCTGAGTTGGCTGCTGCCACCGCTGAGCAATAACT
AGCATAACCCCTTGGGGCCTCTAAACGGGTCTTGAGGGGTTTTTTGCTGAAAGGAGGAACTATATCCGGA
TTGGCGAATGGG
[124 nt withheld, positions 3863-3986]
C
[91 nt withheld, positions 3988-4078]
A
[49 nt withheld, positions 4080-4128]
CCTTTGACGTTGGAGTCCACGTTCTTT
[37 nt withheld, positions 4156-4192]
ACCCTATCTCGGTCTATTCTTTTGATTTATAAGGGATTTTGCCGATTTCGGCCTATTGGTTAAAAAATGA
GCTGATTTAACAAAAATTTAACGCGAATTTTAACAAAATATTAACGCTTACAATTTAGGTGGCACTTTTC
GGGGAAATGTGCGCGGAACCCCTATTTGTTTATTTTTCTAAATACATTCAAATATGTATCCGCTCATGAA
TTAATTCTTAGAAAAACTCATCGAGCATCAAATGAAACTGCAATTTATTCATATCAGGATTATCAATACC
ATATTTTTGAAAAAGCCGTTTCTGTAATGAAGGAGAAAACTCACCGAGGCAGTTCCATAGGATGGCAAGA
TCCTGGTATCGGTCTGCGATTCCGACTCGTCCAACATCAATACAACCTATTAATTTCCCCTCGTCAAAAA
TAAGGTTATCAAGTGAGAAATCACCATGAGTGACGACTGAATCCGGTGAGAATGGCAAAAGTTTATGCAT
TTCTTTCCAGACTTGTTCAACAGGCCAGCCATTACGCTCGTCATCAAAATCACTCGCATCAACCAAACCG
TTATTCATTCGTGATTGCGCCTGAGCGAGACGAAATACGCGATCGCTGTTAAAAGGACAATTACAAACAG
GAATCGAATGCAACCGGCGCAGGAACACTGCCAGCGCATCAACAATATTTTCACCTGAATCAGGATATTC
TTCTAATACCTGGAATGCTGTTTTCCCGGGGATCGCAGTGGTGAGTAACCATGCATCATCAGGAGTACGG
ATAAAATGCTTGATGGTCGGAAGAGGCATAAATTCCGTCAGCCAGTTTAGTCTGACCATCTCATCTGTAA
CATCATTGGCAACGCTACCTTTGCCATGTTTCAGAAACAACTCTGGCGCATCGGGCTTCCCATACAATCG
ATAGATTGTCGCACCTGATTGCCCGACATTATCGCGAGCCCATTTATACCCATATAAATCAGCATCCATG
TTGGAATTTAATCGCGGCCTAGAGCAAGACGTTTCCCGTTGAATATGGCTCATAACACCCCTTGTATTAC
TGTTTATGTAAGCAGACAGTTTTATTGTTCATGACCAAAATCCCTTAACGTGAGTTTTCGTTCCACTGAG
CGTCAGACCCCGTAGAAAAGATCAAAGGATCTTCTTGAGATCCTTTTTTTCTGCGCGTAATCTGCTGCTT
GCAAACAAAAAAACCACCGCTACCAGCGGTGGTTTGTTTGCCGGATCAAGAGCTACCAACTCTTTTTCCG
AAGGTAACTGGCTTCAGCAGAGCGCAGATACCAAATACTGTCCTTCTAGTGTAGCCGTAGTTAGGCCACC
ACTTCAAGAACTCTGTAGCACCGCCTACATACCTCGCTCTGCTAATCCTGTTACCAGTGGCTGCTGCCAG
TGGCGATAAGTCGTGTCTTACCGGGTTGGACTCAAGACGATAGTTACCGGATAAGGCGCAGCGGTCGGGC
TGAACGGGGGGTTCGTGCACACAGCCCAGCTTGGAGCGAACGACCTACACCGAACTGAGATACCTACAGC
GTGAGCTATGAGAAAGCGCCACGCTTCCCGAAGGGAGAAAGGCGGACAGGTATCCGGTAAGCGGCAGGGT
CGGAACAGGAGAGCGCACGAGGGAGCTTCCAGGGGGAAACGCCTGGTATCTTTATAGTCCTGTCGGGTTT
CGCCACCTCTGACTTGAGCGTCGATTTTTGTGATGCTCGTCAGGGGGGCGGAGCCTATGGAAAAACGCCA
GCAACGCGGCCTTTTTACGGTTCCTGGCCTTTTGCTGGCCTTTTGCTCACATGTTCTTTCCTGCGTTATC
CCCTGATTCTGTGGATAACCGTATTACCGCCTTTGAGTGAGCTGATACCGCTCGCCGCAGCCGAACGACC
GAGCGCAGCGAGTCAGTGAGCGAGGAAGCGGAAGAGCGCCTGATGCGGTATTTTCTCCTTACGCATCTGT
GCGGTATTTCACACCGCAATGGTGCACTCTCAGTACAATCTGCTCTGATGCCGCATAGTTAAGCCAGTAT
ACACTCCGCTATCGCTACGTGACTGGGTCATGGCTGCGCCCCGACACCCGCCAACACCCGCTGACGCGCC
CTGACGGGCTTGTCTGCTCCCGGCATCCGCTTACAGACAAGCTGTGACCGTCTCCGGGAGCTGCATGTGT
CAGAGGTTTTCACCGTCATCACCGAAACGCGCGAGGCAGCTGCGGTAAAGCTCATCAGCGTGGTCGTGAA
GCGATTCACAGATGTCTGCCTGTTCATCCGCGTCCAGCTCGTTGAGTTTCTCCAGAAGCGTTAATGTCTG
GCTTCTGATAAAGCGGGCCATGTTAAGGGCGGTTTTTTCCTGTTTGGTCACTGATGCCTCCGTGTAAGGG
GGATTTCTGTTCATGGGGGTAATGATACCGATGAAACGAGAGAGGATGCTCACGATACGGGTTACTGATG
ATGAACATGCCCGGTTACTGGAACGTTGTGAGGGTAAACAACTGGCGGTATGGATGCGGCGGGACCAGAG
AAAAATCACTCAGGGTCAATGCCAGCGCTTCGTTAATACAGATGTAGGTGTTCCACAGGGTAGCCAGCAG
CATCCTGCGATGCAGATCCGGAACATAATGGTGCAGGGCGCTGACTTCCGCGTTTCCAGACTTTACGAAA
CACGGAAACCGAAGACCATTCATGTTGTTGCTCAGGTCGCAGACGTTTTGCAGCAGCAGTCGCTTCACGT
TCGCTCGCGTATCGGTGATTCATTCTGCTAACCAGTAAGGCAACCCCGCCAGCCTAGCCGGGTCCTCAAC
GACAGGAGCACGATCATGCGCACCCGTGGGGCCGCCATGCCGGCGATAATGGCCTGCTTCTCGCCGAAAC
GTTTGGTGGCGGGACCAGTGACGAAGGCTTGAGCGAGGGCGTGCAAGATTCCGAATACCGCAAGCGACAG
GCCGATCATCGTCGCGCTCCAGCGAAAGCGGTCCTCGCCGAAAATGACCCAGAGCGCTGCCGGCACCTGT
CCTACGAGTTGCATGATAAAGAAGACAGTCATAAGTGCGGCGACGATAGTCATGCCCCGCGCCCACCGGA
AGGAGCTGACTGGGTTGAAGGCTCTCAAGGGCATCGGTCGAGATCCCGGTGCCTAATGAGTGAGCTAACT
TACATTAATTGCGTTGCGCTCACTGCCCGCTTTCCAGTCGGGAAACCTGTCGTGCCAGCTGCATTAATGA
ATCGGCCAACGCGCGGGGAGAGGCGGTTTGCGTATTGGGCGCCAGGGTGGTTTTTCTTTTCACCAGTGAG
ACGGGCAACAGCTGATTGCCCTTCACCGCCTGGCCCTGAGAGAGTTGCAGCAAGCGGTCCACGCTGGTTT
GCCCCAGCAGGCGAAAATCCTGTTTGATGGTGGTTAACGGCGGGATATAACATGAGCTGTCTTCGGTATC
GTCGTATCCCACTACCGAGATGTCCGCACCAACGCGCAGCCCGGACTCGGTAATGGCGCGCATTGCGCCC
AGCGCCATCTGATCGTTGGCAACCAGCATCGCAGTGGGAACGATGCCCTCATTCAGCATTTGCATGGTTT
GTTGAAAACCGGACATGGCACTCCAGTCGCCTTCCCGTTCCGCTATCGGCTGAATTTGATTGCGAGTGAG
ATATTTATGCCAGCCAGCCAGACGCAGACGCGCCGAGACAGAACTTAATGGGCCCGCTAACAGCGCGATT
TGCTGGTGACCCAATGCGACCAGATGCTCCACGCCCAGTCGCGTACCGTCTTCATGGGAGAAAATAATAC
TGTTGATGGGTGTCTGGTCAGAGACATCAAGAAATAACGCCGGAACATTAGTGCAGGCAGCTTCCACAGC
AATGGCATCCTGGTCATCCAGCGGATAGTTAATGATCAGCCCACTGACGCGTTGCGCGAGAAGATTGTGC
ACCGCCGCTTTACAGGCTTCGACGCCGCTTCGTTCTACCATCGACACCACCACGCTGGCACCCAGTTGAT
CGGCGCGAGATTTAATCGCCGCGACAATTTGCGACGGCGCGTGCAGGGCCAGACTGGAGGTGGCAACGCC
AATCAGCAACGACTGTTTGCCCGCCAGTTGTTGTGCCACGCGGTTGGGAATGTAATTCAGCTCCGCCATC
GCCGCTTCCACTTTTTCCCGCGTTTTCGCAGAAACGTGGCTGGCCTGGTTCACCACGCGGGAAACGGTCT
GATAAGAGACACCGGCATACTCTGCGACATCGTATAACGTTACTGGTTTCACATTCACCACCCTGAATTG
ACTCTCTTCCGGGCGCTATCATGCCATACCGCGAAAGGTTTTGCGCCATTCGATGGTGTCCGGGATCTCG
ACGCTCTCCCTTATGCGACTCCTGCATTAGGAAGCAGCCCAGTAGTAGGTTGAGGCCGTTGAGCACCGCC
GCCGCAAGGAATGGTGCATGCAAGGAGATGGCGCCCAACAGTCCCCCGGCCACGGGGCCTGCCACCATAC
CCACGCCGAAACAAGCGCTCATGAGCCCGAAGTGGC
